Addgene plasmid #129642: pcDNA5/FRT/TO CBX1-APEX2
Purpose: Express heterochromatin-localized CBX1-APEX2 fusion in mammalian cells
Depositing lab: Nicholas Ingolia. Publication: Proximity RNA Labeling by APEX-Seq Reveals the Organization of Translation Initiation Complexes and Repressive RNA Granules. Padron A, Iwasaki S, Ingolia NT. Mol Cell. 2019 Aug 22;75(4):875-887.e5. doi: 10.1016/j.molcel.2019.07.030. PubMed 31442426.
Backbone
  Vector backbone: pcDNA5/FRT/TO
  Total vector size (bp): 6416
  Vector type: Mammalian Expression
  Selectable markers: Hygromycin
Growth in bacteria
  Bacterial resistance: Ampicillin, 100 μg/mL
  Growth temperature: 37°C
  Growth strain: DH5alpha
  Copy number: High Copy
Gene/Insert
  Gene/Insert name: CBX1
  Species: H. sapiens (human)
  Entrez Gene: CBX1 (a.k.a. CBX, HP1-BETA, HP1Hs-beta, HP1Hsbeta, Hp1beta, M31, MOD1, p25beta)
  Tag / fusion protein: 1xFLAG (N terminal on insert); APEX2 (C terminal on insert)
Terms and licenses: Academic/Nonprofit Terms; Industry Terms: Not Available to Industry
How to cite: pcDNA5/FRT/TO CBX1-APEX2 was a gift from Nicholas Ingolia (Addgene plasmid # 129642 ; http://n2t.net/addgene:129642 ; RRID:Addgene_129642)
