[The description below was written by a language model from this plasmid's Addgene catalogue record and pLannotate feature annotations shown in this document.]
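Description:
pcDNA5/FRT/TO CBX1-APEX2 is a mammalian expression plasmid of about 6.4 kb built on the pcDNA5/FRT/TO backbone. It is propagated in E. coli through a high-copy ColE1/pUC-type origin with ampicillin selection from the β-lactamase gene. The feature table also picks up a partial f1 origin and small remnants of lac and other vector sequences that have no evident role in the design.

The expression cassette uses the human CMV immediate early enhancer and promoter, followed directly by two short matches to tet operator sequences. This arrangement is characteristic of the "TO" backbone, in which transcription is repressed in cells expressing the Tet repressor and is induced by tetracycline or doxycycline. Downstream lies a single open reading frame: an N-terminal FLAG epitope (recorded as 1xFLAG and annotated as a fragment of 3xFLAG), human CBX1 (HP1β), and a C-terminal APEX2, terminated by the bovine growth hormone polyadenylation signal. CBX1 is a heterochromatin component that binds histone H3 methylated at lysine 9, so it directs the fusion to heterochromatin. APEX2 is an engineered soybean ascorbate peroxidase used for proximity labelling of nearby molecules.

The backbone also carries an FRT site immediately upstream of a hygromycin resistance coding sequence with an SV40 polyadenylation signal. No full promoter is annotated for this gene. In this type of backbone, FLP-mediated integration into a genomic FRT landing site is expected to supply the elements needed for hygromycin resistance, allowing selection of stable single-site integrants. The stated purpose is to express heterochromatin-localized CBX1-APEX2 in mammalian cells, and the associated work concerns proximity RNA labelling (APEX-Seq).
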