Features (pLannotate 1.2.2; 23 found; start..end, strand, type, name):
     45..269     +  polyA_signal   bGH poly(A) signal: bovine growth hormone polyadenylation signal
    273..294     +  promoter       SV40 promoter (fragment): SV40 enhancer and early promoter
    315..548     +  rep_origin     f1 ori (fragment) (sequence partly withheld): f1 bacteriophage origin of replication; arrow indicates direction of (+) strand synthesis
    553..600     +  protein_bind   FRT: FLP-mediated recombination occurs in the 8-bp core sequence TCTAGAAA (Turan and Bode, 2011). FLP recombinase from the Saccharomyces cerevisiae 2μ plasmid
    608..1630    +  CDS            HygR: aminoglycoside phosphotransferase from E. coli; aph(4)-Ia; confers resistance to hygromycin
   1640..1765    +  CDS            ble (fragment): BLE_KLEPN - Experimental evidence at protein level: Swiss-Prot protein existence level 1. Binding protein with a strong affinity to the bleomycin family of antibiotics. Binds to CL990; an antimitotic-antibiotic compound. From Klebsiella pneumoniae.
   1760..1881    +  polyA_signal   SV40 poly(A) signal: SV40 polyadenylation signal
   1954..1970    -  protein_bind   lac operator: The lac repressor binds to the lac operator to inhibit transcription in E. coli. This inhibition can be relieved by adding lactose or isopropyl-β-D-thiogalactopyranoside (IPTG). lac repressor encoded by lacI
   1978..2008    -  promoter       lac promoter: promoter for the E. coli lac operon
   2023..2044    -  protein_bind   CAP binding site: CAP binding activates transcription in the presence of cAMP. E. coli catabolite activator protein
   2057..2149    -  CDS            lacI (fragment): lac repressor; lacI; The lac repressor binds to the lac operator to inhibit transcription in E. coli. This inhibition can be relieved by adding lactose or isopropyl-β-D-thiogalactopyranoside (IPTG).
   2332..2920    -  rep_origin     ori: high-copy-number ColE1/pMB1/pBR322/pUC origin of replication
   3091..3951    -  CDS            AmpR: β-lactamase; bla; confers resistance to ampicillin, carbenicillin, and related antibiotics
   3952..4056    -  promoter       AmpR promoter: bla
   4115..4167    -  misc_feature   bom (fragment): basis of mobility region from pBR322
   4322..4701    +  enhancer       CMV enhancer: human cytomegalovirus immediate early enhancer
   4702..4905    +  promoter       CMV promoter: human cytomegalovirus (CMV) immediate early promoter
   4907..4926    +  promoter       PLtetO-1 promoter (fragment): modified phage lambda PL promoter with tet operator sites (Lutz and Bujard, 1997)
   4928..4947    +  promoter       PLtetO-1 promoter (fragment): modified phage lambda PL promoter with tet operator sites (Lutz and Bujard, 1997)
   4955..4988    +  promoter       TRE3GV promoter (fragment): 3rd-generation Tet-responsive promoter that can be activated by binding of Tet-On® 3G, optimized for retroviral and lentiviral vectors
   5072..5092    +  CDS            3xFLAG (fragment): three tandem FLAG® epitope tags
   5154..5648    +  CDS            CBX1 (fragment): CBX1_HUMAN - Also known as CBX. Experimental evidence at protein level: Swiss-Prot protein existence level 1. Component of heterochromatin. Recognizes and binds histone H3 tails methylated at 'Lys-9', leading to epigenetic repression. Interaction with lamin B receptor (LBR) can contribute to the association of the heterochromatin with the inner nuclear membrane. From Homo sapiens (Human).
   5649..6395    +  CDS            APEX2: soybean ascorbate peroxidase, engineered to serve as a monomeric tag for electron microscopy and live-cell proteomics (Lam et al., 2015) more active than the original APEX due to the A134P mutation
>Addgene plasmid #129642 | pcDNA5/FRT/TO CBX1-APEX2 | addgene full sequence | sequence record 254981 | Addgene NGS Result
GCTCGAGTCTAGAGGGCCCGTTTAAACCCGCTGATCAGCCTCGACTGTGCCTTCTAGTTGCCAGCCATCT
GTTGTTTGCCCCTCCCCCGTGCCTTCCTTGACCCTGGAAGGTGCCACTCCCACTGTCCTTTCCTAATAAA
ATGAGGAAATTGCATCGCATTGTCTGAGTAGGTGTCATTCTATTCTGGGGGGTGGGGTGGGGCAGGACAG
CAAGGGGGAGGATTGGGAAGACAATAGCAGGCATGCTGGGGATGCGGTGGGCTCTATGGCTTCTGAGGCG
GAAAGAACCAGCTGGGGCTCTAGGGGGTATCCCC
[124 nt withheld, positions 315-438]
C
[91 nt withheld, positions 440-530]
AGGGTGATGGTTCACGTACCTAGAAGTTCCTATTCCGAAGTTCCTATTCTCTAGAAAGTATAGGAACTTC
CTTGGCCAAAAAGCCTGAACTCACCGCGACGTCTGTCGAGAAGTTTCTGATCGAAAAGTTCGACAGCGTC
TCCGACCTGATGCAGCTCTCGGAGGGCGAAGAATCTCGTGCTTTCAGCTTCGATGTAGGAGGGCGTGGAT
ATGTCCTGCGGGTAAATAGCTGCGCCGATGGTTTCTACAAAGATCGTTATGTTTATCGGCACTTTGCATC
GGCCGCGCTCCCGATTCCGGAAGTGCTTGACATTGGGGAATTCAGCGAGAGCCTGACCTATTGCATCTCC
CGCCGTGCACAGGGTGTCACGTTGCAAGACCTGCCTGAAACCGAACTGCCCGCTGTTCTGCAGCCGGTCG
CGGAGGCCATGGATGCGATCGCTGCGGCCGATCTTAGCCAGACGAGCGGGTTCGGCCCATTCGGACCGCA
AGGAATCGGTCAATACACTACATGGCGTGATTTCATATGCGCGATTGCTGATCCCCATGTGTATCACTGG
CAAACTGTGATGGACGACACCGTCAGTGCGTCCGTCGCGCAGGCTCTCGATGAGCTGATGCTTTGGGCCG
AGGACTGCCCCGAAGTCCGGCACCTCGTGCACGCGGATTTCGGCTCCAACAATGTCCTGACGGACAATGG
CCGCATAACAGCGGTCATTGACTGGAGCGAGGCGATGTTCGGGGATTCCCAATACGAGGTCGCCAACATC
TTCTTCTGGAGGCCGTGGTTGGCTTGTATGGAGCAGCAGACGCGCTACTTCGAGCGGAGGCATCCGGAGC
TTGCAGGATCGCCGCGGCTCCGGGCGTATATGCTCCGCATTGGTCTTGACCAACTCTATCAGAGCTTGGT
TGACGGCAATTTCGATGATGCAGCTTGGGCGCAGGGTCGATGCGACGCAATCGTCCGATCCGGAGCCGGG
ACTGTCGGGCGTACACAAATCGCCCGCAGAAGCGCGGCCGTCTGGACCGATGGCTGTGTAGAAGTACTCG
CCGATAGTGGAAACCGACGCCCCAGCACTCGTCCGAGGGCAAAGGAATAGCACGTACTACGAGATTTCGA
TTCCACCGCCGCCTTCTATGAAAGGTTGGGCTTCGGAATCGTTTTCCGGGACGCCGGCTGGATGATCCTC
CAGCGCGGGGATCTCATGCTGGAGTTCTTCGCCCACCCCAACTTGTTTATTGCAGCTTATAATGGTTACA
AATAAAGCAATAGCATCACAAATTTCACAAATAAAGCATTTTTTTCACTGCATTCTAGTTGTGGTTTGTC
CAAACTCATCAATGTATCTTATCATGTCTGTATACCGTCGACCTCTAGCTAGAGCTTGGCGTAATCATGG
TCATAGCTGTTTCCTGTGTGAAATTGTTATCCGCTCACAATTCCACACAACATACGAGCCGGAAGCATAA
AGTGTAAAGCCTGGGGTGCCTAATGAGTGAGCTAACTCACATTAATTGCGTTGCGCTCACTGCCCGCTTT
CCAGTCGGGAAACCTGTCGTGCCAGCTGCATTAATGAATCGGCCAACGCGCGGGGAGAGGCGGTTTGCGT
ATTGGGCGCTCTTCCGCTTCCTCGCTCACTGACTCGCTGCGCTCGGTCGTTCGGCTGCGGCGAGCGGTAT
CAGCTCACTCAAAGGCGGTAATACGGTTATCCACAGAATCAGGGGATAACGCAGGAAAGAACATGTGAGC
AAAAGGCCAGCAAAAGGCCAGGAACCGTAAAAAGGCCGCGTTGCTGGCGTTTTTCCATAGGCTCCGCCCC
CCTGACGAGCATCACAAAAATCGACGCTCAAGTCAGAGGTGGCGAAACCCGACAGGACTATAAAGATACC
AGGCGTTTCCCCCTGGAAGCTCCCTCGTGCGCTCTCCTGTTCCGACCCTGCCGCTTACCGGATACCTGTC
CGCCTTTCTCCCTTCGGGAAGCGTGGCGCTTTCTCATAGCTCACGCTGTAGGTATCTCAGTTCGGTGTAG
GTCGTTCGCTCCAAGCTGGGCTGTGTGCACGAACCCCCCGTTCAGCCCGACCGCTGCGCCTTATCCGGTA
ACTATCGTCTTGAGTCCAACCCGGTAAGACACGACTTATCGCCACTGGCAGCAGCCACTGGTAACAGGAT
TAGCAGAGCGAGGTATGTAGGCGGTGCTACAGAGTTCTTGAAGTGGTGGCCTAACTACGGCTACACTAGA
AGAACAGTATTTGGTATCTGCGCTCTGCTGAAGCCAGTTACCTTCGGAAAAAGAGTTGGTAGCTCTTGAT
CCGGCAAACAAACCACCGCTGGTAGCGGTGGTTTTTTTGTTTGCAAGCAGCAGATTACGCGCAGAAAAAA
AGGATCTCAAGAAGATCCTTTGATCTTTTCTACGGGGTCTGACGCTCAGTGGAACGAAAACTCACGTTAA
GGGATTTTGGTCATGAGATTATCAAAAAGGATCTTCACCTAGATCCTTTTAAATTAAAAATGAAGTTTTA
AATCAATCTAAAGTATATATGAGTAAACTTGGTCTGACAGTTACCAATGCTTAATCAGTGAGGCACCTAT
CTCAGCGATCTGTCTATTTCGTTCATCCATAGTTGCCTGACTCCCCGTCGTGTAGATAACTACGATACGG
GAGGGCTTACCATCTGGCCCCAGTGCTGCAATGATACCGCGAGACCCACGCTCACCGGCTCCAGATTTAT
CAGCAATAAACCAGCCAGCCGGAAGGGCCGAGCGCAGAAGTGGTCCTGCAACTTTATCCGCCTCCATCCA
GTCTATTAATTGTTGCCGGGAAGCTAGAGTAAGTAGTTCGCCAGTTAATAGTTTGCGCAACGTTGTTGCC
ATTGCTACAGGCATCGTGGTGTCACGCTCGTCGTTTGGTATGGCTTCATTCAGCTCCGGTTCCCAACGAT
CAAGGCGAGTTACATGATCCCCCATGTTGTGCAAAAAAGCGGTTAGCTCCTTCGGTCCTCCGATCGTTGT
CAGAAGTAAGTTGGCCGCAGTGTTATCACTCATGGTTATGGCAGCACTGCATAATTCTCTTACTGTCATG
CCATCCGTAAGATGCTTTTCTGTGACTGGTGAGTACTCAACCAAGTCATTCTGAGAATAGTGTATGCGGC
GACCGAGTTGCTCTTGCCCGGCGTCAATACGGGATAATACCGCGCCACATAGCAGAACTTTAAAAGTGCT
CATCATTGGAAAACGTTCTTCGGGGCGAAAACTCTCAAGGATCTTACCGCTGTTGAGATCCAGTTCGATG
TAACCCACTCGTGCACCCAACTGATCTTCAGCATCTTTTACTTTCACCAGCGTTTCTGGGTGAGCAAAAA
CAGGAAGGCAAAATGCCGCAAAAAAGGGAATAAGGGCGACACGGAAATGTTGAATACTCATACTCTTCCT
TTTTCAATATTATTGAAGCATTTATCAGGGTTATTGTCTCATGAGCGGATACATATTTGAATGTATTTAG
AAAAATAAACAAATAGGGGTTCCGCGCACATTTCCCCGAAAAGTGCCACCTGACGTCGACGGATCGGGAG
ATCTCCCGATCCCCTATGGTGCACTCTCAGTACAATCTGCTCTGATGCCGCATAGTTAAGCCAGTATCTG
CTCCCTGCTTGTGTGTTGGAGGTCGCTGAGTAGTGCGCGAGCAAAATTTAAGCTACAACAAGGCAAGGCT
TGACCGACAATTGCATGAAGAATCTGCTTAGGGTTAGGCGTTTTGCGCTGCTTCGCGATGTACGGGCCAG
ATATACGCGTTGACATTGATTATTGACTAGTTATTAATAGTAATCAATTACGGGGTCATTAGTTCATAGC
CCATATATGGAGTTCCGCGTTACATAACTTACGGTAAATGGCCCGCCTGGCTGACCGCCCAACGACCCCC
GCCCATTGACGTCAATAATGACGTATGTTCCCATAGTAACGCCAATAGGGACTTTCCATTGACGTCAATG
GGTGGAGTATTTACGGTAAACTGCCCACTTGGCAGTACATCAAGTGTATCATATGCCAAGTACGCCCCCT
ATTGACGTCAATGACGGTAAATGGCCCGCCTGGCATTATGCCCAGTACATGACCTTATGGGACTTTCCTA
CTTGGCAGTACATCTACGTATTAGTCATCGCTATTACCATGGTGATGCGGTTTTGGCAGTACATCAATGG
GCGTGGATAGCGGTTTGACTCACGGGGATTTCCAAGTCTCCACCCCATTGACGTCAATGGGAGTTTGTTT
TGGCACCAAAATCAACGGGACTTTCCAAAATGTCGTAACAACTCCGCCCCATTGACGCAAATGGGCGGTA
GGCGTGTACGGTGGGAGGTCTATATAAGCAGAGCTCTCCCTATCAGTGATAGAGATCTCCCTATCAGTGA
TAGAGATCGTCGACGAGCTCGTTTAGTGAACCGTCAGATCGCCTGGAGACGCCATCCACGCTGTTTTGAC
CTCCATAGAAGACACCGGGACCGATCCAGCCTCCGGACTCTAGCGTTTAAACTTACACCATGGACTACAA
AGACGATGACGACAAGGGGAAAAAACAAAACAAGAAGAAAGTGGAGGAGGTGCTAGAAGAGGAGGAAGAG
GAATATGTGGTGGAAAAAGTTCTCGACCGTCGAGTGGTAAAGGGCAAAGTGGAGTACCTCCTAAAGTGGA
AGGGATTCTCAGATGAGGACAACACATGGGAGCCAGAAGAGAACCTGGATTGCCCCGACCTCATTGCTGA
GTTTCTGCAGTCACAGAAAACAGCACATGAGACAGATAAATCAGAGGGAGGCAAGCGCAAAGCTGATTCT
GATTCTGAAGATAAGGGAGAGGAGAGCAAACCAAAGAAGAAGAAAGAAGAGTCAGAAAAGCCACGAGGCT
TTGCTCGAGGTTTGGAGCCGGAGCGGATTATTGGAGCTACAGACTCCAGTGGAGAGCTCATGTTCCTGAT
GAAATGGAAAAACTCTGATGAGGCTGACCTGGTCCCTGCCAAGGAAGCCAATGTCAAGTGCCCACAGGTT
GTCATATCCTTCTATGAGGAAAGGCTGACGTGGCATTCCTACCCCTCGGAGGATGATGACAAAAAAGATG
ACAAGAACGGAAAGTCTTACCCAACTGTGAGTGCTGATTACCAGGACGCCGTTGAGAAGGCGAAGAAGAA
GCTCAGAGGCTTCATCGCTGAGAAGAGATGCGCTCCTCTAATGCTCCGTTTGGCATTCCACTCTGCTGGA
ACCTTTGACAAGGGCACGAAGACCGGTGGACCCTTCGGAACCATCAAGCACCCTGCCGAACTGGCTCACA
GCGCTAACAACGGTCTTGACATCGCTGTTAGGCTTTTGGAGCCACTCAAGGCGGAGTTCCCTATTTTGAG
CTACGCCGATTTCTACCAGTTGGCTGGCGTTGTTGCCGTTGAGGTCACGGGTGGACCTAAGGTTCCATTC
CACCCTGGAAGAGAGGACAAGCCTGAGCCACCACCAGAGGGTCGCTTGCCCGATCCCACTAAGGGTTCTG
ACCATTTGAGAGATGTGTTTGGCAAAGCTATGGGGCTTACTGACCAAGATATCGTTGCTCTATCTGGGGG
TCACACTATTGGAGCTGCACACAAGGAGCGTTCTGGATTTGAGGGTCCCTGGACCTCTAATCCTCTTATT
TTCGACAACTCATACTTCACGGAGTTGTTGAGTGGTGAGAAGGAAGGTCTCCTTCAGCTACCTTCTGACA
AGGCTCTTTTGTCTGACCCTGTATTCCGCCCTCTCGTTGACAAATATGCAGCGGACGAAGATGCCTTCTT
TGCTGATTACGCTGAGGCTCACCAAAAGCTTTCCGAGCTTGGGTTTGCTGATGCCCCCAAGAAAAAACGC
AAGGTGTAA
